>Addgene plasmid #236768 | SB-CAG-mKate2-P2A-NANOG-IP | addgene full sequence | sequence record 473524 | Addgene NGS Result
GTGGCACTTTTCGGGGAAATGTGCGCGGAACCCCTATTTGTTTATTTTTCTAAATACATTCAAATATGTA
TCCGCTCATGAGACAATAACCCTGATAAATGCTTCAATAATATTGAAAAAGGAAGAGTATGAGTATTCAA
CATTTCCGTGTCGCCCTTATTCCCTTTTTTGCGGCATTTTGCCTTCCTGTTTTTGCTCACCCAGAAACGC
TGGTGAAAGTAAAAGATGCTGAAGATCAGTTGGGTGCACGAGTGGGTTACATCGAACTGGATCTCAACAG
CGGTAAGATCCTTGAGAGTTTTCGCCCCGAAGAACGTTTTCCAATGATGAGCACTTTTAAAGTTCTGCTA
TGTGGCGCGGTATTATCCCGTATTGACGCCGGGCAAGAGCAACTCGGTCGCCGCATACACTATTCTCAGA
ATGACTTGGTTGAGTACTCACCAGTCACAGAAAAGCATCTTACGGATGGCATGACAGTAAGAGAATTATG
CAGTGCTGCCATAACCATGAGTGATAACACTGCGGCCAACTTACTTCTGACAACGATCGGAGGACCGAAG
GAGCTAACCGCTTTTTTGCACAACATGGGGGATCATGTAACTCGCCTTGATCGTTGGGAACCGGAGCTGA
ATGAAGCCATACCAAACGACGAGCGTGACACCACGATGCCTGTAGCAATGGCAACAACGTTGCGCAAACT
ATTAACTGGCGAACTACTTACTCTAGCTTCCCGGCAACAATTAATAGACTGGATGGAGGCGGATAAAGTT
GCAGGACCACTTCTGCGCTCGGCCCTTCCGGCTGGCTGGTTTATTGCTGATAAATCTGGAGCCGGTGAGC
GTGGGTCTCGCGGTATCATTGCAGCACTGGGGCCAGATGGTAAGCCCTCCCGTATCGTAGTTATCTACAC
GACGGGGAGTCAGGCAACTATGGATGAACGAAATAGACAGATCGCTGAGATAGGTGCCTCACTGATTAAG
CATTGGTAACTGTCAGACCAAGTTTACTCATATATACTTTAGATTGATTTAAAACTTCATTTTTAATTTA
AAAGGATCTAGGTGAAGATCCTTTTTGATAATCTCATGACCAAAATCCCTTAACGTGAGTTTTCGTTCCA
CTGAGCGTCAGACCCCGTAGAAAAGATCAAAGGATCTTCTTGAGATCCTTTTTTTCTGCGCGTAATCTGC
TGCTTGCAAACAAAAAAACCACCGCTACCAGCGGTGGTTTGTTTGCCGGATCAAGAGCTACCAACTCTTT
TTCCGAAGGTAACTGGCTTCAGCAGAGCGCAGATACCAAATACTGTTCTTCTAGTGTAGCCGTAGTTAGG
CCACCACTTCAAGAACTCTGTAGCACCGCCTACATACCTCGCTCTGCTAATCCTGTTACCAGTGGCTGCT
GCCAGTGGCGATAAGTCGTGTCTTACCGGGTTGGACTCAAGACGATAGTTACCGGATAAGGCGCAGCGGT
CGGGCTGAACGGGGGGTTCGTGCACACAGCCCAGCTTGGAGCGAACGACCTACACCGAACTGAGATACCT
ACAGCGTGAGCTATGAGAAAGCGCCACGCTTCCCGAAGGGAGAAAGGCGGACAGGTATCCGGTAAGCGGC
AGGGTCGGAACAGGAGAGCGCACGAGGGAGCTTCCAGGGGGAAACGCCTGGTATCTTTATAGTCCTGTCG
GGTTTCGCCACCTCTGACTTGAGCGTCGATTTTTGTGATGCTCGTCAGGGGGGCGGAGCCTATGGAAAAA
CGCCAGCAACGCGGCCTTTTTACGGTTCCTGGCCTTTTGCTGGCCTTTTGCTCACATGTTCTTTCCTGCG
TTATCCCCTGATTCTGTGGATAACCGTATTACCGCCTTTGAGTGAGCTGATACCGCTCGCCGCAGCCGAA
CGACCGAGCGCAGCGAGTCAGTGAGCGAGGAAGCGGAAGAGCGCCCAATACGCAAACCGCCTCTCCCCGC
GCGTTGGCCGATTCATTAATGCAGCTGGCACGACAGGTTTCCCGACTGGAAAGCGGGCAGTGAGCGCAAC
GCAATTAATGTGAGTTAGCTCACTCATTAGGCACCCCAGGCTTTACACTTTATGCTTCCGGCTCGTATGT
TGTGTGGAATTGTGAGCGGATAACAATTTCACACAGGAAACAGCTATGACCATGATTACGCCAAGCGCGC
AATTAACCCTCACTAAAGGGAACAAAAGCTGGAGCTCCACCGCGGTGGCGGCCGGATCCCTATACAGTTG
AAGTCGGAAGTTTACATACACTTAAGTTGGAGTCATTAAAACTCGTTTTTCAACTACTCCACAAATTTCT
TGTTAACAAACAATAGTTTTGGCAAGTCAGTTAGGACATCTACTTTGTGCATGACACAAGTCATTTTTCC
AACAATTGTTTACAGACAGATTATTTCACTTATAATTCACTGTATCACAATTCCAGTGGGTCAGAAGTTT
ACATACACTAAGTTGCTAGCGGCGCGCCTCGACATTGATTATTGACTAGTTATTAATAGTAATCAATTAC
GGGGTCATTAGTTCATAGCCCATATATGGAGTTCCGCGTTACATAACTTACGGTAAATGGCCCGCCTGGC
TGACCGCCCAACGACCCCCGCCCATTGACGTCAATAATGACGTATGTTCCCATAGTAACGCCAATAGGGA
CTTTCCATTGACGTCAATGGGTGGAGTATTTACGGTAAACTGCCCACTTGGCAGTACATCAAGTGTATCA
TATGCCAAGTACGCCCCCTATTGACGTCAATGACGGTAAATGGCCCGCCTGGCATTATGCCCAGTACATG
ACCTTATGGGACTTTCCTACTTGGCAGTACATCTACGTATTAGTCATCGCTATTACCATGGTCGAGGTGA
GCCCCACGTTCTGCTTCACTCTCCCCATCTCCCCCCCCTCCCCACCCCCAATTTTGTATTTATTTATTTT
TTAATTATTTTGTGCAGCGATGGGGGCGGGGGGGGGGGGGCGCGCGCCAGGCGGGGCGGGGCGGGGCGAG
GGGCGGGGCGGGGCGAGGCGGAGAGGTGCGGCGGCAGCCAATCAGAGCGGCGCGCTCCGAAAGTTTCCTT
TTATGGCGAGGCGGCGGCGGCGGCGGCCCTATAAAAAGCGAAGCGCGCGGCGGGCGGGAGTCGCTGCGCG
CTGCCTTCGCCCCGTGCCCCGCTCCGCCGCCGCCTCGCGCCGCCCGCCCCGGCTCTGACTGACCGCGTTA
CTCCCACAGGTGAGCGGGCGGGACGGCCCTTCTCCTCCGGGCTGTAATTAGCGCTTGGTTTAATGACGGC
TTGTTTCTTTTCTGTGGCTGCGTGAAAGCCTTGAGGGGCTCCGGGAGGGCCCTTTGTGCGGGGGGAGCGG
CTCGGGGGGTGCGTGCGTGTGTGTGTGCGTGGGGAGCGCCGCGTGCGGCTCCGCGCTGCCCGGCGGCTGT
GAGCGCTGCGGGCGCGGCGCGGGGCTTTGTGCGCTCCGCAGTGTGCGCGAGGGGAGCGCGGCCGGGGGCG
GTGCCCCGCGGTGCGGGGGGGGCTGCGAGGGGAACAAAGGCTGCGTGCGGGGTGTGTGCGTGGGGGGGTG
AGCAGGGGGTGTGGGCGCGTCGGTCGGGCTGCAACCCCCCCTGCACCCCCCTCCCCGAGTTGCTGAGCAC
GGCCCGGCTTCGGGTGCGGGGCTCCGTACGGGGCGTGGCGCGGGGCTCGCCGTGCCGGGCGGGGGGTGGC
GGCAGGTGGGGGTGCCGGGCGGGGCGGGGCCGCCTCGGGCCGGGGAGGGCTCGGGGGAGGGGCGCGGCGG
CCCCCGGAGCGCCGGCGGCTGTCGAGGCGCGGCGAGCCGCAGCCATTGCCTTTTATGGTAATCGTGCGAG
AGGGCGCAGGGACTTCCTTTGTCCCAAATCTGTGCGGAGCCGAAATCTGGGAGGCGCCGCCGCACCCCCT
CTAGCGGGCGCGGGGCGAAGCGGTGCGGCGCCGGCAGGAAGGAAATGGGCGGGGAGGGCCTTCGTGCGTC
GCCGCGCCGCCGTCCCCTTCTCCCTCTCCAGCCTCGGGGCTGTCCGCGGGGGGACGGCTGCCTTCGGGGG
GGACGGGGCAGGGCGGGGTTCGGCTTCTGGCGTGTGACCGGCGGCTCTAGAGCCTCTGCTAACCATGTTC
ATGCCTTCTTCTTTTTCCTACAGCTCCTGGGCAACGTGCTGGTTATTGTGCTGTCTCATCATTTTGGCAA
AGAATTCCCTTAAGGTTACGCCACCATGGTGCCAAAGAAGAAGAGGAAAGTGGACCCCAAGAAAAAAAGA
AAGGTTGATCCAAAAAAGAAAAGAAAAGTACACGTGTCAACGCGTATGGTGAGCGAGCTGATTAAGGAGA
ACATGCACATGAAGCTGTACATGGAGGGCACCGTGAACAACCACCACTTCAAGTGCACATCCGAGGGCGA
AGGCAAGCCCTACGAGGGCACCCAGACCATGAGAATCAAGGCGGTCGAGGGCGGCCCTCTCCCCTTCGCC
TTCGACATCCTGGCTACCAGCTTCATGTACGGCAGCAAAACCTTCATCAACCACACCCAGGGCATCCCCG
ACTTCTTTAAGCAGTCCTTCCCCGAGGGCTTCACATGGGAGAGAGTCACCACATACGAAGACGGGGGCGT
GCTGACCGCTACCCAGGACACCAGCCTCCAGGACGGCTGCCTCATCTACAACGTCAAGATCAGAGGGGTG
AACTTCCCATCCAACGGCCCTGTGATGCAGAAGAAAACACTCGGCTGGGAGGCCTCCACCGAGACCCTGT
ACCCCGCTGACGGCGGCCTGGAAGGCAGAGCCGACATGGCCCTGAAGCTCGTGGGCGGGGGCCACCTGAT
CTGCAACTTGAAGACCACATACAGATCCAAGAAACCCGCTAAGAACCTCAAGATGCCCGGCGTCTACTAT
GTGGACAGAAGACTGGAAAGAATCAAGGAGGCCGACAAAGAGACCTACGTCGAGCAGCACGAGGTGGCTG
TGGCCAGATACTGCGACCTCCCTAGCAAACTGGGGCACAGGTACAAGGGATCTGGCGCCACGAACTTCTC
TCTGTTAAAACAAGCAGGAGACGTGGAAGAAAATCCCGGTCCGATGAGTGTGGATCCAGCTTGTCCCCAA
AGCTTGCCTTGCTTTGAAGCATCCGACTGTAAAGAATCTTCACCTATGCCTGTGATTTGTGGGCCTGAAG
AAAACTATCCATCCTTGCAAATGTCTTCTGCTGAGATGCCTCACACGGAGACTGTCTCTCCTCTTCCTTC
CTCCATGGATCTGCTTATTCAGGACAGCCCTGATTCTTCCACCAGTCCCAAAGGCAAACAACCCACTTCT
GCAGAGAAGAGTGTCGCAAAAAAGGAAGACAAGGTCCCGGTCAAGAAACAGAAGACCAGAACTGTGTTCT
CTTCCACCCAGCTGTGTGTACTCAATGATAGATTTCAGAGACAGAAATACCTCAGCCTCCAGCAGATGCA
AGAACTCTCCAACATCCTGAACCTCAGCTACAAACAGGTGAAGACCTGGTTCCAGAACCAGAGAATGAAA
TCTAAGAGGTGGCAGAAAAACAACTGGCCGAAGAATAGCAATGGTGTGACGCAGAAGGCCTCAGCACCTA
CCTACCCCAGCCTTTACTCTTCCTACCACCAGGGATGCCTGGTGAACCCGACTGGGAACCTTCCAATGTG
GAGCAACCAGACCTGGAACAATTCAACCTGGAGCAACCAGACCCAGAACATCCAGTCCTGGAGCAACCAC
TCCTGGAACACTCAGACCTGGTGCACCCAATCCTGGAACAATCAGGCCTGGAACAGTCCCTTCTATAACT
GTGGAGAGGAATCTCTGCAGTCCTGCATGCAGTTCCAGCCAAATTCTCCTGCCAGTGACTTGGAGGCTGC
CTTGGAAGCTGCTGGGGAAGGCCTTAATGTAATACAGCAGACCACTAGGTATTTTAGTACTCCACAAACC
ATGGATTTATTCCTAAACTACTCCATGAACATGCAACCTGAAGACGTGTGAATCGGCCGCAATTCCGCCC
CCCCCCCCTCTCCCTCCCCCCCCCCTAACGTTACTGGCCGAAGCCGCTTGGAATAAGGCCGGTGTGCGTT
TGTCTATATGTTATTTTCCACCATATTGCCGTCTTTTGGCAATGTGAGGGCCCGGAAACCTGGCCCTGTC
TTCTTGACGAGCATTCCTAGGGGTCTTTCCCCTCTCGCCAAAGGAATGCAAGGTCTGTTGAATGTCGTGA
AGGAAGCAGTTCCTCTGGAAGCTTCTTGAAGACAAACAACGTCTGTAGCGACCCTTTGCAGGCAGCGGAA
CCCCCCACCTGGCGACAGGTGCCTCTGCGGCCAAAAGCCACGTGTATAAGATACACCTGCAAAGGCGGCA
CAACCCCAGTGCCACGTTGTGAGTTGGATAGTTGTGGAAAGAGTCAAATGGCTCTCCTCAAGCGTATTCA
ACAAGGGGCTGAAGGATGCCCAGAAGGTACCCCATTGTATGGGATCTGATCTGGGGCCTCGGTGCACATG
CTTTACATGTGTTTAGTCGAGGTTAAAAAAACGTCTAGGCCCCCCGAACCACGGGGACGTGGTTTTCCTT
TGAAAAACACGATGATAATATGGCCACAACCATGACCGAGTACAAGCCCACGGTGCGCCTCGCCACCCGC
GACGACGTCCCCAGGGCCGTACGCACCCTCGCCGCCGCGTTCGCCGACTACCCCGCCACGCGCCACACCG
TCGATCCGGACCGCCACATCGAGCGGGTCACCGAGCTGCAAGAACTCTTCCTCACGCGCGTCGGGCTCGA
CATCGGCAAGGTGTGGGTCGCGGACGACGGCGCCGCGGTGGCGGTCTGGACCACGCCGGAGAGCGTCGAA
GCGGGGGCGGTGTTCGCCGAGATCGGCCCGCGCATGGCCGAGTTGAGCGGTTCCCGGCTGGCCGCGCAGC
AACAGATGGAAGGCCTCCTGGCGCCGCACCGGCCCAAGGAGCCCGCGTGGTTCCTGGCCACCGTCGGCGT
CTCGCCCGACCACCAGGGCAAGGGTCTGGGCAGCGCCGTCGTGCTCCCCGGAGTGGAGGCGGCCGAGCGC
GCCGGGGTGCCCGCCTTCCTGGAGACCTCCGCGCCCCGCAACCTCCCCTTCTACGAGCGGCTCGGCTTCA
CCGTCACCGCCGACGTCGAGGTGCCCGAAGGACCGCGCACCTGGTGCATGACCCGCAAGCCCGGTGCCTG
ACGCCCGCCCCACGACCCGCAGCGCCCGACCGAAAGGAGCGCACGACCCCATGCATCGATGATCTAGAGC
TCGCTGATCAGCCTCGACTGTGCCTTCTAGTTGCCAGCCATCTGTTGTTTGCCCCTCCCCCGTGCCTTCC
TTGACCCTGGAAGGTGCCACTCCCACTGTCCTTTCCTAATAAAATGAGGAAATTGCATCGCATTGTCTGA
GTAGGTGTCATTCTATTCTGGGGGGTGGGGTGGGGCAGGACAGCAAGGGGGAGGATTGGGAAGACAATAG
CAGGCATGCTGGGGATGCGGTGGGCTCTATGGCTTCTGAGGCGGAAAGAACCTGCAGCGAGTGTATGTAA
ACTTCTGACCCACTGGGAATGTGATGAAAGAAATAAAAGCTGAAATGAATCATTCTCTCTACTATTATTC
TGATATTTCACATTCTTAAAATAAAGTGGTGATCCTAACTGACCTAAGACAGGGAATTTTTACTAGGATT
AAATGTCAGGAATTGTGAAAAAGTGAGTTTAAATGTATTTGGCTAAGGTGTATGTAAACTTCCGACTTCA
ACTGTATAGGGATCCTCGAGGGGGGGCCCGGTACCCAATTCGCCCTATAGTGAGTCGTATTACGCGCGCT
CACTGGCCGTCGTTTTACAACGTCGTGACTGGGAAAACCCTGGCGTTACCCAACTTAATCGCCTTGCAGC
ACATCCCCCTTTCGCCAGCTGGCGTAATAGCGAAGAGGCCCGCACCGATCGCCCTTCCCAACAGTTGCGC
AGCCTGAATGGCGAATGGG
[124 nt withheld, positions 8000-8123]
C
[61 nt withheld, positions 8125-8185]
GACGGCACCTCGACCCCAAAAAACTTGATTA
[49 nt withheld, positions 8217-8265]
CCTTTGACGTTGGAGTCCACGTTCTTT
[37 nt withheld, positions 8293-8329]
ACCCTATCTCGGTCTATTCTTTTGATTTATAAGGGATTTTGCCGATTTCGGCCTATTGGTTAAAAAATGA
GCTGATTTAACAAAAATTTAACGCGAATTTTAACAAAATATTAACGCTTACAATTTAG
Features (pLannotate 1.2.2; 24 found; start..end, strand, type, name):
     24..128     +  promoter       AmpR promoter: bla
    129..989     +  CDS            AmpR: β-lactamase; bla; confers resistance to ampicillin, carbenicillin, and related antibiotics
   1160..1748    +  rep_origin     ori: high-copy-number ColE1/pMB1/pBR322/pUC origin of replication
   1931..2023    +  CDS            lacI (fragment): lac repressor; lacI; The lac repressor binds to the lac operator to inhibit transcription in E. coli. This inhibition can be relieved by adding lactose or isopropyl-β-D-thiogalactopyranoside (IPTG).
   2036..2057    +  protein_bind   CAP binding site: CAP binding activates transcription in the presence of cAMP. E. coli catabolite activator protein
   2072..2102    +  promoter       lac promoter: promoter for the E. coli lac operon
   2110..2126    +  protein_bind   lac operator: The lac repressor binds to the lac operator to inhibit transcription in E. coli. This inhibition can be relieved by adding lactose or isopropyl-β-D-thiogalactopyranoside (IPTG). lac repressor encoded by lacI
   2171..2189    +  promoter       T3 promoter: promoter for bacteriophage T3 RNA polymerase
   2202..2224    +  misc_feature   MCS (fragment): pBluescript multiple cloning site
   2481..2860    +  enhancer       CMV enhancer: human cytomegalovirus immediate early enhancer
   2862..3136    +  promoter       chicken β-actin promoter: No description available
   3137..4153    +  intron         chimeric intron: chimera between introns from chicken β-actin and rabbit β-globin
   4151..4207    +  CDS            HBB (fragment): HBB_LEPEU - Experimental evidence at protein level: Swiss-Prot protein existence level 1. Involved in oxygen transport from the lung to the various peripheral tissues. From Lepus europaeus (European hare).
   4316..5011    +  CDS            mKate2: mKate2 is a basic (constitutively fluorescent) red fluorescent protein published in 2009, derived from Entacmaea quadricolor. It is reported to be a rapidly-maturing monomer with moderate acid sensitivity.
   5027..5082    +  CDS            P2A (fragment): 2A peptide from porcine teschovirus-1 polyprotein Eukaryotic ribosomes fail to insert a peptide bond between the Gly and Pro residues, yielding separate polypeptides.
   5084..5998    +  CDS            NANOG: NANOG_HUMAN - Experimental evidence at protein level: Swiss-Prot protein existence level 1. Transcription regulator involved in inner cell mass and embryonic stem (ES) cells proliferation and self-renewal. Imposes pluripotency on ES cells and prevents their differentiation towards extraembryonic endoderm and trophectoderm lineages. Blocks bone morphogenetic protein-induced mesoderm differentiation of ES cells by physically interacting with SMAD1 and interfering with the recruitment of coactivators to the active SMAD transcriptional complexes. Acts as a transcriptional activator or repressor. B
   6136..6598    +  misc_feature   IRES: internal ribosome entry site (IRES) of the encephalomyocarditis virus (EMCV)
   6612..7211    +  CDS            PuroR: puromycin N-acetyltransferase; pac from Streptomyces alboniger; confers resistance to puromycin
   7298..7522    +  polyA_signal   bGH poly(A) signal: bovine growth hormone polyadenylation signal
   7526..7542    +  promoter       SV40 promoter (fragment): SV40 enhancer and early promoter
   7784..7805    +  misc_feature   MCS (fragment): pBluescript multiple cloning site
   7814..7832    -  promoter       T7 promoter: promoter for bacteriophage T7 RNA polymerase
   7840..7995    +  CDS            lacZα (fragment): LacZα fragment of β-galactosidase; lacZ fragment
   8000..8455    +  rep_origin     f1 ori (sequence partly withheld): f1 bacteriophage origin of replication; arrow indicates direction of (+) strand synthesis
