[The description below was written by a language model from this plasmid's Addgene catalogue record and pLannotate feature annotations shown in this document.]
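Description:
SB-CAG-mKate2-P2A-NANOG-IP is a Sleeping Beauty transposon-based mammalian expression plasmid of about 8.5 kb, built on a synthetic SB-CAG-mKate2-P2A-IP backbone with pBluescript-type bacterial elements. It is maintained in E. coli through a high-copy ColE1/pUC origin and an ampicillin resistance gene (β-lactamase with its own promoter). It also carries an f1 phage origin, remnants of the lac promoter/operator and lacZα region, and flanking T3 and T7 promoters around the residual multiple cloning site. The automated feature table does not annotate the Sleeping Beauty inverted terminal repeats. The catalogue classifies the vector as Sleeping Beauty, so they presumably lie in the unannotated stretches either side of the expression cassette, but their positions are not recorded.

The payload is a single polycistronic unit driven by the CAG promoter, made up of the CMV enhancer, the chicken β-actin promoter and a chimeric β-actin/β-globin intron, which gives strong constitutive expression in many mammalian cell types, including pluripotent stem cells. The first open reading frame encodes the monomeric red fluorescent protein mKate2 joined through a P2A ribosome-skipping peptide to full-length human NANOG (915 bp), a transcription regulator of pluripotency and self-renewal. The two are therefore produced as separate proteins, with red fluorescence reporting transgene expression. Downstream, an EMCV IRES directs translation of puromycin N-acetyltransferase (pac) from the same transcript, which ends at a bovine growth hormone polyadenylation signal. This links puromycin resistance directly to expression of the NANOG cassette.

When supplied with Sleeping Beauty transposase from a separate source, the cassette can integrate into the genome for stable, selectable and fluorescently trackable NANOG overexpression. The associated publication concerns signalling homeostasis in human primed pluripotency.
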