Addgene plasmid #236768: SB-CAG-mKate2-P2A-NANOG-IP
Purpose: A sleeping beauty-based vector containing CAG promoter-driven mKate2-P2A-NANOG-IRES-Pac.
Depositing lab: Kazutoshi Takahashi. Depositing organization: Kyoto University, Center for iPS Cell Research and Application. Publication: EIF3D safeguards the homeostasis of key signaling pathways in human primed pluripotency. Okubo C, Nakamura M, Sato M, Shichino Y, Mito M, Takashima Y, Iwasaki S, Takahashi K. Sci Adv. 2025 Apr 11;11(15):eadq5484. doi: 10.1126/sciadv.adq5484. Epub 2025 Apr 9. PubMed 40203091.
Backbone
  Vector backbone: SB-CAG-mKate2-P2A-IP
  Backbone manufacturer: Synthetic
  Backbone size w/o insert (bp): 7545
  Total vector size (bp): 8460
  Vector type: Mammalian Expression ; Sleeping beauty
  Selectable markers: Puromycin
Growth in bacteria
  Bacterial resistance: Ampicillin, 100 μg/mL
  Growth temperature: 37°C
  Growth strain: DH5alpha
  Copy number: High Copy
Gene/Insert
  Gene/Insert name: NANOG
  Species: H. sapiens (human)
  Insert size (bp): 915
  GenBank ID: NM_024865.4
  Entrez Gene: NANOG
  Promoter: CAG promoter
  Cloning method: Ligation Independent Cloning
  Sequencing primers: 5′ ATCCAACGGCCCTGTGATGCA
Terms and licenses: Academic/Nonprofit Terms; Industry Terms: Not Available to Industry
How to cite: SB-CAG-mKate2-P2A-NANOG-IP was a gift from Kazutoshi Takahashi (Addgene plasmid # 236768 ; http://n2t.net/addgene:236768 ; RRID:Addgene_236768)
